Addgene plasmid #233290: SEAP (Protein secretion reporter) in pLX317
Purpose: SEAP reporter (used for monitoring protein secretion)
Depositing lab: Sefi Rosenbluh. Depositing organization: Monash University. Publication: SRP19 and the protein secretion machinery is a targetable vulnerability in cancers with APC loss. Xi X, Liu L, Tuano N, Tailhades J, Mouradov D, Steen J, Sieber O, Cryle M, Nguyen-Dumont T, Segelov E, Rosenbluh J. Proc Natl Acad Sci U S A. 2025 Apr 15;122(15):e2409677122. doi: 10.1073/pnas.2409677122. Epub 2025 Apr 10. PubMed 40208946.
Backbone
  Vector backbone: pLX317
  Total vector size (bp): 10031
  Vector type: Mammalian Expression, Lentiviral
  Selectable markers: Puromycin
Growth in bacteria
  Bacterial resistance: Ampicillin, 100 μg/mL
  Growth temperature: 37°C
  Growth strain: NEB Stable
  Copy number: High Copy
Gene/Insert
  Gene/Insert name: SEAP
  Species: H. sapiens (human)
  Insert size (bp): 1588
  Promoter: E1Fa
  Cloning method: Gibson Cloning
  Sequencing primers: 5′ TTCTTCCATTTCAGGTGTCGTGAG; 3′ GTGGATACGCTGCTTTAATGCCTT
Terms and licenses: Academic/Nonprofit Terms; Industry Terms: Not Available to Industry
Depositor comments: Expresses secreted alkaline phosphatase used for monitoring protein secretion. Please visit https://doi.org/10.1101/2024.01.30.578083 for bioRxiv preprint.
How to cite: SEAP (Protein secretion reporter) in pLX317 was a gift from Sefi Rosenbluh (Addgene plasmid # 233290 ; http://n2t.net/addgene:233290 ; RRID:Addgene_233290)
