[The description below was written by a language model from this plasmid's Addgene catalogue record and pLannotate feature annotations shown in this document.]
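Description:
SEAP (Protein secretion reporter) in pLX317 is a 10,031 bp third-generation-style, self-inactivating HIV-1 lentiviral vector for stable expression of a secreted reporter in mammalian cells. It is maintained in E. coli through a high-copy ColE1/pUC origin and an ampicillin resistance gene (AmpR), and the backbone also carries an f1 origin and remnants of a lac/T7/T3 cloning region. The viral genome is transcribed from an RSV promoter fused to a truncated 5' LTR. This is followed by the Ψ packaging signal with a partial gag fragment, the Rev response element, a cPPT/CTS and, downstream of the cargo, a WPRE and a ΔU3 3' LTR with an SV40 polyadenylation signal. Because the plasmid encodes no viral structural or enzymatic proteins, these must be supplied by separate packaging plasmids to make particles.

Two expression units lie between the LTRs. An SV40 early promoter/origin region drives puromycin N-acetyltransferase, which allows puromycin selection of transduced cells. The human EF-1α promoter, entered as "E1Fa" in the catalogue record, drives the roughly 1.5 kb coding sequence for human placental secreted alkaline phosphatase. The insert was introduced by Gibson assembly and is flanked by attB1/attB2 Gateway scars from the pLX317 backbone. A V5 epitope tag is annotated downstream of attB2, but the record does not state whether SEAP is fused in frame to it. Since SEAP passes through the secretory pathway and is released into the culture medium, its phosphatase activity there reflects the cell's capacity to secrete proteins. The depositors describe the construct as a reporter for monitoring protein secretion, and the associated work concerns the secretion machinery as a vulnerability in APC-deficient cancers.
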