Features (pLannotate 1.2.2; 34 found; start..end, strand, type, name):
     23..89      +  CDS            small t antigen (fragment): SV40 (simian virus 40) small t antigen
     96..1274    +  promoter       EF-1α promoter: strong constitutive promoter for human elongation factor EF-1α
   1295..1312    +  protein_bind   attB1 (fragment): mutant version of attB; core recombination site for the Gateway® BP reaction BP Clonase™
   1318..2820    +  CDS            SEAP: secreted alkaline phosphatase from human placenta The natural enzyme has a C-terminal transmembrane sequence that is replaced by a GPI anchor.
   2881..2904    -  protein_bind   attB2: mutant version of attB; recombination site for the Gateway® BP reaction BP Clonase™
   2912..2953    +  CDS            V5 tag: epitope tag from simian virus 5
   2969..3022    +  promoter       U6 promoter (fragment): RNA polymerase III promoter for human U6 snRNA
   3064..3652    +  misc_feature   WPRE: woodchuck hepatitis virus posttranscriptional regulatory element
   3703..3722    +  misc_feature   cPPT/CTS (fragment): central polypurine tract and central termination sequence of HIV-1
   3724..3957    +  LTR            3' LTR (ΔU3): self-inactivating 3' long terminal repeat (LTR) from HIV-1
   4035..4156    +  polyA_signal   SV40 poly(A) signal: SV40 polyadenylation signal
   4196..4331    +  rep_origin     SV40 ori: SV40 origin of replication
   4352..4370    -  promoter       T7 promoter: promoter for bacteriophage T7 RNA polymerase
   4378..4533    +  CDS            lacZα (fragment): LacZα fragment of β-galactosidase; lacZ fragment
   4538..4966    +  rep_origin     f1 ori (sequence partly withheld): f1 bacteriophage origin of replication; arrow indicates direction of (+) strand synthesis
   5019..5123    +  promoter       AmpR promoter: bla
   5124..5984    +  CDS            AmpR: β-lactamase; bla; confers resistance to ampicillin, carbenicillin, and related antibiotics
   6155..6743    +  rep_origin     ori: high-copy-number ColE1/pMB1/pBR322/pUC origin of replication
   6926..7018    +  CDS            lacI (fragment): lac repressor; lacI; The lac repressor binds to the lac operator to inhibit transcription in E. coli. This inhibition can be relieved by adding lactose or isopropyl-β-D-thiogalactopyranoside (IPTG).
   7031..7052    +  protein_bind   CAP binding site: CAP binding activates transcription in the presence of cAMP. E. coli catabolite activator protein
   7067..7097    +  promoter       lac promoter: promoter for the E. coli lac operon
   7105..7121    +  protein_bind   lac operator: The lac repressor binds to the lac operator to inhibit transcription in E. coli. This inhibition can be relieved by adding lactose or isopropyl-β-D-thiogalactopyranoside (IPTG). lac repressor encoded by lacI
   7166..7184    +  promoter       T3 promoter: promoter for bacteriophage T3 RNA polymerase
   7212..7438    +  promoter       RSV promoter: Rous sarcoma virus enhancer/promoter
   7439..7619    +  LTR            5' LTR (truncated): truncated 5' long terminal repeat (LTR) from HIV-1
   7666..7791    +  misc_feature   HIV-1 Ψ: packaging signal of human immunodeficiency virus type 1
   7775..8138    +  CDS            HIV-1 gag (fragment): gag protein from human immunodeficiency virus 1; gag
   8284..8517    +  misc_feature   RRE: The Rev response element (RRE) of HIV-1 allows for Rev-dependent mRNA export from the nucleus to the cytoplasm.
   8894..8920    +  CDS            Rev (fragment): human immunodeficiency virus 1 (HIV-1) Rev protein; rev; enhances nuclear export of unspliced and incompletely spliced viral mRNAs
   8927..8950    +  promoter       SV40 promoter (fragment): SV40 early promoter
   8951..9022    +  promoter       SV40 promoter (fragment): SV40 enhancer and early promoter
   9046..9181    +  rep_origin     SV40 ori: SV40 origin of replication
   9227..9823    +  CDS            PuroR (fragment): puromycin N-acetyltransferase; pac from Streptomyces; confers resistance to puromycin
   9872..9989    +  misc_feature   cPPT/CTS: central polypurine tract and central termination sequence of HIV-1
>Addgene plasmid #233290 | SEAP (Protein secretion reporter) in pLX317 | addgene full sequence | sequence record 466530 | Addgene NGS Result
CTCGAGGCCTGCAGGTGCAAAGATGGATAAAGTTTTAAACAGAGAGGAATCTTTGCAGCTAATGGACCTT
CTAGGTCTTGAAAGGAGTGGGAATTGGCTCCGGTGCCCGTCAGTGGGCAGAGCGCACATCGCCCACAGTC
CCCGAGAAGTTGGGGGGAGGGGTCGGCAATTGAACCGGTGCCTAGAGAAGGTGGCGCGGGGTAAACTGGG
AAAGTGATGTCGTGTACTGGCTCCGCCTTTTTCCCGAGGGTGGGGGAGAACCGTATATAAGTGCAGTAGT
CGCCGTGAACGTTCTTTTTCGCAACGGGTTTGCCGCCAGAACACAGGTAAGTGCCGTGTGTGGTTCCCGC
GGGCCTGGCCTCTTTACGGGTTATGGCCCTTGCGTGCCTTGAATTACTTCCACCTGGCTGCAGTACGTGA
TTCTTGATCCCGAGCTTCGGGTTGGAAGTGGGTGGGAGAGTTCGAGGCCTTGCGCTTAAGGAGCCCCTTC
GCCTCGTGCTTGAGTTGAGGCCTGGCCTGGGCGCTGGGGCCGCCGCGTGCGAATCTGGTGGCACCTTCGC
GCCTGTCTCGCTGCTTTCGATAAGTCTCTAGCCATTTAAAATTTTTGATGACCTGCTGCGACGCTTTTTT
TCTGGCAAGATAGTCTTGTAAATGCGGGCCAAGATCTGCACACTGGTATTTCGGTTTTTGGGGCCGCGGG
CGGCGACGGGGCCCGTGCGTCCCAGCGCACATGTTCGGCGAGGCGGGGCCTGCGAGCGCGGCCACCGAGA
ATCGGACGGGGGTAGTCTCAAGCTGGCCGGCCTGCTCTGGTGCCTGGCCTCGCGCCGCCGTGTATCGCCC
CGCCCTGGGCGGCAAGGCTGGCCCGGTCGGCACCAGTTGCGTGAGCGGAAAGATGGCCGCTTCCCGGCCC
TGCTGCAGGGAGCTCAAAATGGAGGACGCGGCGCTCGGGAGAGCGGGCGGGTGAGTCACCCACACAAAGG
AAAAGGGCCTTTCCGTCCTCAGCCGTCGCTTCATGTGACTCCACGGAGTACCGGGCGCCGTCCAGGCACC
TCGATTAGTTCTCGAGCTTTTGGAGTACGTCGTCTTTAGGTTGGGGGGAGGGGTTTTATGCGATGGAGTT
TCCCCACACTGAGTGGGTGGAGACTGAAGTTAGGCCAGCTTGGCACTTGATGTAATTCTCCTTGGAATTT
GCCCTTTTTGAGTTTGGATCTTGGTTCATTCTCAAGCCTCAGACAGTGGTTCAAAGTTTTTTTCTTCCAT
TTCAGGTGTCGTGAGGCTAGCATCGATTGATCAACAAGTTTGTACAAAAAAGTTGGCATGCTGCTGCTGC
TGCTGCTGCTGGGCCTGAGGCTACAGCTCTCCCTGGGCATCATCCCAGTTGAGGAGGAGAACCCGGACTT
CTGGAACCGCGAGGCAGCCGAGGCCCTGGGTGCCGCCAAGAAGCTGCAGCCTGCACAGACAGCCGCCAAG
AACCTCATCATCTTCCTGGGCGATGGGATGGGGGTGTCTACGGTGACAGCTGCCAGGATCCTAAAAGGGC
AGAAGAAGGACAAACTGGGGCCTGAGATACCCCTGGCCATGGACCGCTTCCCATATGTGGCTCTGTCCAA
GACATACAATGTAGACAAACATGTGCCAGACAGTGGAGCCACAGCCACGGCCTACCTGTGCGGGGTCAAG
GGCAACTTCCAGACCATTGGCTTGAGTGCAGCCGCCCGCTTTAACCAGTGCAACACGACACGCGGCAACG
AGGTCATCTCCGTGATGAATCGGGCCAAGAAAGCAGGGAAGTCAGTGGGAGTGGTAACCACCACACGAGT
GCAGCACGCCTCGCCAGCCGGCACCTACGCCCACACGGTGAACCGCAACTGGTACTCGGACGCCGACGTG
CCTGCCTCGGCCCGCCAGGAGGGGTGCCAGGACATCGCTACGCAGCTCATCTCCAACATGGACATTGACG
TGATCCTAGGTGGAGGCCGAAAGTACATGTTTCGCATGGGAACCCCAGACCCTGAGTACCCAGATGACTA
CAGCCAAGGTGGGACCAGGCTGGACGGGAAGAATCTGGTGCAGGAATGGCTGGCGAAGCGCCAGGGTGCC
CGGTATGTGTGGAACCGCACTGAGCTCATGCAGGCTTCCCTGGACCCGTCTGTGACCCATCTCATGGGTC
TCTTTGAGCCTGGAGACATGAAATACGAGATCCACCGAGACTCCACACTGGACCCCTCCCTGATGGAGAT
GACAGAGGCTGCCCTGCGCCTGCTGAGCAGGAACCCCCGCGGCTTCTTCCTCTTCGTGGAGGGTGGTCGC
ATCGACCATGGTCATCATGAAAGCAGGGCTTACCGGGCACTGACTGAGACGATCATGTTCGACGACGCCA
TTGAGAGGGCGGGCCAGCTCACCAGCGAGGAGGACACGCTGAGCCTCGTCACTGCCGACCACTCCCACGT
CTTCTCCTTCGGAGGCTACCCCCTGCGAGGGAGCTCCATCTTCGGGCTGGCCCCTGGCAAGGCCCGGGAC
AGGAAGGCCTACACGGTCCTCCTATACGGAAACGGTCCAGGCTATGTGCTCAAGGACGGCGCCCGGCCGG
ATGTTACCGAGAGCGAGAGCGGGAGCCCCGAGTATCGGCAGCAGTCAGCAGTGCCCCTGGACGAAGAGAC
CCACGCAGGCGAGGACGTGGCGGTGTTCGCGCGCGGCCCGCAGGCGCACCTGGTTCACGGCGTGCAGGAG
CAGACCTTCATAGCGCACGTCATGGCCTTCGCCGCCTGCCTGGAGCCCTACACCGCCTGCGACCTGGCGC
CCCCCGCCGGCACCACCGACGCCGCGCACCCGGGTTACTCTAGAGTCGGGGCGGCCGGCCGCTTCGAGCA
GACATGAACCCCCAACTTTCTTGTACAAAGTGGTTGATATCGGTAAGCCTATCCCTAACCCTCTCCTCGG
TCTCGATTCTACGTAGTAATGAACTAGTCCGTAACTTGAAAGTATTTCGATTTCTTGGCTTTATATATCT
TGTGGAAAGGACGATACTAAAACCCTTCCTCGGAACCGACGCGTTAAGTCGACAATCAACCTCTGGATTA
CAAAATTTGTGAAAGATTGACTGGTATTCTTAACTATGTTGCTCCTTTTACGCTATGTGGATACGCTGCT
TTAATGCCTTTGTATCATGCTATTGCTTCCCGTATGGCTTTCATTTTCTCCTCCTTGTATAAATCCTGGT
TGCTGTCTCTTTATGAGGAGTTGTGGCCCGTTGTCAGGCAACGTGGCGTGGTGTGCACTGTGTTTGCTGA
CGCAACCCCCACTGGTTGGGGCATTGCCACCACCTGTCAGCTCCTTTCCGGGACTTTCGCTTTCCCCCTC
CCTATTGCCACGGCGGAACTCATCGCCGCCTGCCTTGCCCGCTGCTGGACAGGGGCTCGGCTGTTGGGCA
CTGACAATTCCGTGGTGTTGTCGGGGAAATCATCGTCCTTTCCTTGGCTGCTCGCCTGTGTTGCCACCTG
GATTCTGCGCGGGACGTCCTTCTGCTACGTCCCTTCGGCCCTCAATCCAGCGGACCTTCCTTCCCGCGGC
CTGCTGCCGGCTCTGCGGCCTCTTCCGCGTCTTCGCCTTCGCCCTCAGACGAGTCGGATCTCCCTTTGGG
CCGCCTCCCCGCGTCGACTTTAAGACCAATGACTTACAAGGCAGCTGTAGATCTTAGCCACTTTTTAAAA
GAAAAGGGGGGACTGGAAGGGCTAATTCACTCCCAACGAAGACAAGATCTGCTTTTTGCTTGTACTGGGT
CTCTCTGGTTAGACCAGATCTGAGCCTGGGAGCTCTCTGGCTAACTAGGGAACCCACTGCTTAAGCCTCA
ATAAAGCTTGCCTTGAGTGCTTCAAGTAGTGTGTGCCCGTCTGTTGTGTGACTCTGGTAACTAGAGATCC
CTCAGACCCTTTTAGTCAGTGTGGAAAATCTCTAGCAGTACGTATAGTAGTTCATGTCATCTTATTATTC
AGTATTTATAACTTGCAAAGAAATGAATATCAGAGAGTGAGAGGAACTTGTTTATTGCAGCTTATAATGG
TTACAAATAAAGCAATAGCATCACAAATTTCACAAATAAAGCATTTTTTTCACTGCATTCTAGTTGTGGT
TTGTCCAAACTCATCAATGTATCTTATCATGTCTGGCTCTAGCTATCCCGCCCCTAACTCCGCCCATCCC
GCCCCTAACTCCGCCCAGTTCCGCCCATTCTCCGCCCCATGGCTGACTAATTTTTTTTATTTATGCAGAG
GCCGAGGCCGCCTCGGCCTCTGAGCTATTCCAGAAGTAGTGAGGAGGCTTTTTTGGAGGCCTAGGGACGT
ACCCAATTCGCCCTATAGTGAGTCGTATTACGCGCGCTCACTGGCCGTCGTTTTACAACGTCGTGACTGG
GAAAACCCTGGCGTTACCCAACTTAATCGCCTTGCAGCACATCCCCCTTTCGCCAGCTGGCGTAATAGCG
AAGAGGCCCGCACCGATCGCCCTTCCCAACAGTTGCGCAGCCTGAATGGCGAATGGG
[124 nt withheld, positions 4538-4661]
C
[91 nt withheld, positions 4663-4753]
A
[49 nt withheld, positions 4755-4803]
CCTTTGACGTTGGAGTCCACGTTCTTT
[37 nt withheld, positions 4831-4867]
ACCCTATCTCGGTCTATTCTTTTGATTTATAAGGGATTTTGCCGATTTCGGCCTATTGGTTAAAAAATGA
GCTGATTTAACAAAAATTTAACGCGAATTTTAACAAAATATTAACGCTTACAATTTAGGTGGCACTTTTC
GGGGAAATGTGCGCGGAACCCCTATTTGTTTATTTTTCTAAATACATTCAAATATGTATCCGCTCATGAG
ACAATAACCCTGATAAATGCTTCAATAATATTGAAAAAGGAAGAGTATGAGTATTCAACATTTCCGTGTC
GCCCTTATTCCCTTTTTTGCGGCATTTTGCCTTCCTGTTTTTGCTCACCCAGAAACGCTGGTGAAAGTAA
AAGATGCTGAAGATCAGTTGGGTGCACGAGTGGGTTACATCGAACTGGATCTCAACAGCGGTAAGATCCT
TGAGAGTTTTCGCCCCGAAGAACGTTTTCCAATGATGAGCACTTTTAAAGTTCTGCTATGTGGCGCGGTA
TTATCCCGTATTGACGCCGGGCAAGAGCAACTCGGTCGCCGCATACACTATTCTCAGAATGACTTGGTTG
AGTACTCACCAGTCACAGAAAAGCATCTTACGGATGGCATGACAGTAAGAGAATTATGCAGTGCTGCCAT
AACCATGAGTGATAACACTGCGGCCAACTTACTTCTGACAACGATCGGAGGACCGAAGGAGCTAACCGCT
TTTTTGCACAACATGGGGGATCATGTAACTCGCCTTGATCGTTGGGAACCGGAGCTGAATGAAGCCATAC
CAAACGACGAGCGTGACACCACGATGCCTGTAGCAATGGCAACAACGTTGCGCAAACTATTAACTGGCGA
ACTACTTACTCTAGCTTCCCGGCAACAATTAATAGACTGGATGGAGGCGGATAAAGTTGCAGGACCACTT
CTGCGCTCGGCCCTTCCGGCTGGCTGGTTTATTGCTGATAAATCTGGAGCCGGTGAGCGTGGGTCTCGCG
GTATCATTGCAGCACTGGGGCCAGATGGTAAGCCCTCCCGTATCGTAGTTATCTACACGACGGGGAGTCA
GGCAACTATGGATGAACGAAATAGACAGATCGCTGAGATAGGTGCCTCACTGATTAAGCATTGGTAACTG
TCAGACCAAGTTTACTCATATATACTTTAGATTGATTTAAAACTTCATTTTTAATTTAAAAGGATCTAGG
TGAAGATCCTTTTTGATAATCTCATGACCAAAATCCCTTAACGTGAGTTTTCGTTCCACTGAGCGTCAGA
CCCCGTAGAAAAGATCAAAGGATCTTCTTGAGATCCTTTTTTTCTGCGCGTAATCTGCTGCTTGCAAACA
AAAAAACCACCGCTACCAGCGGTGGTTTGTTTGCCGGATCAAGAGCTACCAACTCTTTTTCCGAAGGTAA
CTGGCTTCAGCAGAGCGCAGATACCAAATACTGTTCTTCTAGTGTAGCCGTAGTTAGGCCACCACTTCAA
GAACTCTGTAGCACCGCCTACATACCTCGCTCTGCTAATCCTGTTACCAGTGGCTGCTGCCAGTGGCGAT
AAGTCGTGTCTTACCGGGTTGGACTCAAGACGATAGTTACCGGATAAGGCGCAGCGGTCGGGCTGAACGG
GGGGTTCGTGCACACAGCCCAGCTTGGAGCGAACGACCTACACCGAACTGAGATACCTACAGCGTGAGCT
ATGAGAAAGCGCCACGCTTCCCGAAGGGAGAAAGGCGGACAGGTATCCGGTAAGCGGCAGGGTCGGAACA
GGAGAGCGCACGAGGGAGCTTCCAGGGGGAAACGCCTGGTATCTTTATAGTCCTGTCGGGTTTCGCCACC
TCTGACTTGAGCGTCGATTTTTGTGATGCTCGTCAGGGGGGCGGAGCCTATGGAAAAACGCCAGCAACGC
GGCCTTTTTACGGTTCCTGGCCTTTTGCTGGCCTTTTGCTCACATGTTCTTTCCTGCGTTATCCCCTGAT
TCTGTGGATAACCGTATTACCGCCTTTGAGTGAGCTGATACCGCTCGCCGCAGCCGAACGACCGAGCGCA
GCGAGTCAGTGAGCGAGGAAGCGGAAGAGCGCCCAATACGCAAACCGCCTCTCCCCGCGCGTTGGCCGAT
TCATTAATGCAGCTGGCACGACAGGTTTCCCGACTGGAAAGCGGGCAGTGAGCGCAACGCAATTAATGTG
AGTTAGCTCACTCATTAGGCACCCCAGGCTTTACACTTTATGCTTCCGGCTCGTATGTTGTGTGGAATTG
TGAGCGGATAACAATTTCACACAGGAAACAGCTATGACCATGATTACGCCAAGCGCGCAATTAACCCTCA
CTAAAGGGAACAAAAGCTGGAGCTGCAAGCTTAATGTAGTCTTATGCAATACTCTTGTAGTCTTGCAACA
TGGTAACGATGAGTTAGCAACATGCCTTACAAGGAGAGAAAAAGCACCGTGCATGCCGATTGGTGGAAGT
AAGGTGGTACGATCGTGCCTTATTAGGAAGGCAACAGACGGGTCTGACATGGATTGGACGAACCACTGAA
TTGCCGCATTGCAGAGATATTGTATTTAAGTGCCTAGCTCGATACATAAACGGGTCTCTCTGGTTAGACC
AGATCTGAGCCTGGGAGCTCTCTGGCTAACTAGGGAACCCACTGCTTAAGCCTCAATAAAGCTTGCCTTG
AGTGCTTCAAGTAGTGTGTGCCCGTCTGTTGTGTGACTCTGGTAACTAGAGATCCCTCAGACCCTTTTAG
TCAGTGTGGAAAATCTCTAGCAGTGGCGCCCGAACAGGGACTTGAAAGCGAAAGGGAAACCAGAGGAGCT
CTCTCGACGCAGGACTCGGCTTGCTGAAGCGCGCACGGCAAGAGGCGAGGGGCGGCGACTGGTGAGTACG
CCAAAAATTTTGACTAGCGGAGGCTAGAAGGAGAGAGATGGGTGCGAGAGCGTCAGTATTAAGCGGGGGA
GAATTAGATCGCGATGGGAAAAAATTCGGTTAAGGCCAGGGGGAAAGAAAAAATATAAATTAAAACATAT
AGTATGGGCAAGCAGGGAGCTAGAACGATTCGCAGTTAATCCTGGCCTGTTAGAAACATCAGAAGGCTGT
AGACAAATACTGGGACAGCTACAACCATCCCTTCAGACAGGATCAGAAGAACTTAGATCATTATATAATA
CAGTAGCAACCCTCTATTGTGTGCATCAAAGGATAGAGATAAAAGACACCAAGGAAGCTTTAGACAAGAT
AGAGGAAGAGCAAAACAAAAGTAAGACCACCGCACAGCAAGCGGCCGCTGATCTTCAGACCTGGAGGAGG
AGATATGAGGGACAATTGGAGAAGTGAATTATATAAATATAAAGTAGTAAAAATTGAACCATTAGGAGTA
GCACCCACCAAGGCAAAGAGAAGAGTGGTGCAGAGAGAAAAAAGAGCAGTGGGAATAGGAGCTTTGTTCC
TTGGGTTCTTGGGAGCAGCAGGAAGCACTATGGGCGCAGCGTCAATGACGCTGACGGTACAGGCCAGACA
ATTATTGTCTGGTATAGTGCAGCAGCAGAACAATTTGCTGAGGGCTATTGAGGCGCAACAGCATCTGTTG
CAACTCACAGTCTGGGGCATCAAGCAGCTCCAGGCAAGAATCCTGGCTGTGGAAAGATACCTAAAGGATC
AACAGCTCCTGGGGATTTGGGGTTGCTCTGGAAAACTCATTTGCACCACTGCTGTGCCTTGGAATGCTAG
TTGGAGTAATAAATCTCTGGAACAGATTTGGAATCACACGACCTGGATGGAGTGGGACAGAGAAATTAAC
AATTACACAAGCTTAATACACTCCTTAATTGAAGAATCGCAAAACCAGCAAGAAAAGAATGAACAAGAAT
TATTGGAATTAGATAAATGGGCAAGTTTGTGGAATTGGTTTAACATAACAAATTGGCTGTGGTATATAAA
ATTATTCATAATGATAGTAGGAGGCTTGGTAGGTTTAAGAATAGTTTTTGCTGTACTTTCTATAGTGAAT
AGAGTTAGGCAGGGATATTCACCATTATCGTTTCAGACCCACCTCCCAACCCCGAGGGGACCCATGCATT
GCATCTCAATTAGTCAGCAACCAGGTGTGGAAAGTCCCCAGGCTCCCCAGCAGGCAGAAGTATGCAAAGC
ATGCGTCTCAATTAGTCAGCAACCATAGTCCCGCCCCTAACTCCGCCCATCCCGCCCCTAACTCCGCCCA
GTTCCGCCCATTCTCCGCCCCATGGCTGACTAATTTTTTTTATTTATGCAGAGGCCGAGGCCGCCTCGGC
CTCTGAGCTATTCCAGAAGTAGTGAGGAGGCTTTTTTGGAGGCCTAGGCTTTTGCAAAAAGCTTTCTAGA
GGTACCACCGGAGCTTACCATGACCGAGTACAAGCCCACGGTGCGCCTCGCCACCCGCGACGACGTCCCC
AGGGCCGTACGCACCCTCGCCGCCGCGTTCGCCGACTACCCCGCCACGCGCCACACCGTCGATCCGGACC
GCCACATCGAGCGGGTCACCGAGCTGCAAGAACTCTTCCTCACGCGCGTCGGGCTCGACATCGGCAAGGT
GTGGGTCGCGGACGACGGCGCCGCCGTGGCGGTCTGGACCACGCCGGAGAGCGTCGAAGCGGGGGCGGTG
TTCGCCGAGATCGGCCCGCGCATGGCCGAGTTGAGCGGTTCCCGGCTGGCCGCGCAGCAACAGATGGAAG
GCCTCCTGGCGCCGCACCGGCCCAAGGAGCCCGCGTGGTTCCTGGCCACCGTCGGCGTCTCGCCCGACCA
CCAGGGCAAGGGTCTGGGCAGCGCCGTCGTGCTCCCCGGAGTGGAGGCGGCCGAGCGCGCCGGGGTGCCC
GCCTTCCTGGAGACCTCCGCGCCCCGCAACCTCCCCTTCTACGAGCGGCTCGGCTTCACCGTCACCGCCG
ACGTCGAGGTGCCCGAAGGACCGCGCACCTGGTGCATGACCCGCAAGCCCGGTGCCAGTTAACGAATTCT
AGATCTTGAGACAAATGGCAGTATTCATCCACAATTTTAAAAGAAAAGGGGGGATTGGGGGGTACAGTGC
AGGGGAAAGAATAGTAGACATAATAGCAACAGACATACAAACTAAAGAATTACAAAAACAAATTACAAAA
ATTCAAAATTTTCGGGTTTATTACAGGGACAGCAGAGATCCACTTTGGCGCCGG
